>Addgene plasmid #197211 | pAAV-CAG-mRhubarb719 | addgene full sequence | sequence record 387354 | Addgene NGS Result
TATCTACGTAGCCATGCTCTAGGAAGAGTACCATTGACGTCAATAATGACGTATGTTCCCATAGTAACGC
CAATAGGGACTTTCCATTGACGTCAATGGGTGGAGTATTTACGGTAAACTGCCCACTTGGCAGTACATCA
AGTGTATCATATGCCAAGTACGCCCCCTATTGACGTCAATGACGGTAAATGGCCCGCCTGGCATTATGCC
CAGTACATGACCTTATGGGACTTTCCTACTTGGCAGTACATCTACGTATTAGTCATCGCTATTACCATGG
TCGAGGTGAGCCCCACGTTCTGCTTCACTCTCCCCATCTCCCCCCCCTCCCCACCCCCAATTTTGTATTT
ATTTATTTTTTAATTATTTTGTGCAGCGATGGGGGCGGGGGGGGGGGGGGGGCGCGCGCCAGGCGGGGCG
GGGCGGGGCGAGGGGCGGGGCGGGGCGAGGCGGAGAGGTGCGGCGGCAGCCAATCAGAGCGGCGCGCTCC
GAAAGTTTCCTTTTATGGCGAGGCGGCGGCGGCGGCGGCCCTATAAAAAGCGAAGCGCGCGGCGGGCGGG
AGTCGCTGCGCGCTGCCTTCGCCCCGTGCCCCGCTCCGCCGCCGCCTCGCGCCGCCCGCCCCGGCTCTGA
CTGACCGCGTTACTCCCACAGGTGAGCGGGCGGGACGGCCCTTCTCCTCCGGGCTGTAATTAGCGCTTGG
TTTAATGACGGCTTGTTTCTTTTCTGTGGCTGCGTGAAAGCCTTGAGGGGCTCCGGGAGGGCCCTTTGTG
CGGGGGGAGCGGCTCGGGGCTGTCCGCGGGGGGACGGCTGCCTTCGGGGGGGACGGGGCAGGGCGGGGTT
CGGCTTCTGGCGTGTGACCGGCGGCTCTAGAGCCTCTGCTAACCATGTTCATGCCTTCTTCTTTTTCCTA
CAGCTCCTGGGCAACGTGCTGGTTATTGTGCTGTCTCATCATTTTGGCAAAGAATTGGATCCGGTACCGC
CACCATGGCTGAAGGATCCGTCGCCAGGCAGCCTGACCTCTTGACCTGCGACGATGAGCCGATCCATATC
CCCGGTGCCATCCAACCGCATGGACTGCTGCTCGCCCTCGCCGCCGACATGACGATCGTTGCCGGCAGCG
ACAACCTTCCCGAACTCACCGGACTGGCGATCGGCGCCCTGATCGGCCGCTCTGCGGCCGATGTCTTCGA
CTCGGAGACGCACAACCGTCTGACGATCGCCTTGGCCGAGCCCGGGGCGGCCGTCGGAGCACCGATCACT
GTCGGCTTCACGATGCGAAAGGACGCAGGCTTCATCGGCTCCTGGCATCGCCATGATCAGCTCATCTTCC
TCGAGCTCGAGCCTCCCCAGCGGGACGTCGCCGAGCCGCAGGCGTTCTTCCGCCACACCAACAGCGCCAT
CCGCCGCCTGCAGGCCGCCGAAACCTTGGAGAGCGCCTGCGCCGCCGCGGCGCAAGAGGTGCGGAAGATT
ACCGGCTTCGATCGGGTGATGATCTATCGCTTCGCCTCCGACTTCAGCGGCGAAGTGATCGCAGAGGATC
GGTGCGCCGAGGTCGAGTCAAAACTAGGCCTGCACTCCCCTGCCTCATACATCCCGGCGCAGGCCCGTCG
GCTCTATACCATCAACCCGGTACGGATCATTCCCGATATCAATTATCGGCCGGTGCCGGTCACCCCAGAC
CTCAATCCGGTCACCGGGCGGCCGATTGATCTTAGCTTCGCCATCCTGCGCAGCGTCTCGCCCGTCCATC
TGGAATTCATGCGCAACATAGGCATGCACGGCACGATGTCGATCTCGATTTTGCGCGGCGAGCGACTGTG
GGGATTGATCGTTTGCCATCACCGAACGCCGTACTACGTCGATCTCGATGGCCGCCAAGCCTGCGAGCTA
GTCGCCCAGGTTCTGGCCCGGGCGATCGGCGTGATGGAAGAGTAAGAATTCGATATCAAGCTTATCGATA
ATCAACCTCTGGATTACAAAATTTGTGAAAGATTGACTGGTATTCTTAACTATGTTGCTCCTTTTACGCT
ATGTGGATACGCTGCTTTAATGCCTTTGTATCATGCTATTGCTTCCCGTATGGCTTTCATTTTCTCCTCC
TTGTATAAATCCTGGTTGCTGTCTCTTTATGAGGAGTTGTGGCCCGTTGTCAGGCAACGTGGCGTGGTGT
GCACTGTGTTTGCTGACGCAACCCCCACTGGTTGGGGCATTGCCACCACCTGTCAGCTCCTTTCCGGGAC
TTTCGCTTTCCCCCTCCCTATTGCCACGGCGGAACTCATCGCCGCCTGCCTTGCCCGCTGCTGGACAGGG
GCTCGGCTGTTGGGCACTGACAATTCCGTGGTGTTGTCGGGGAAATCATCGTCCTTTCCTTGGCTGCTCG
CCTGTGTTGCCACCTGGATTCTGCGCGGGACGTCCTTCTGCTACGTCCCTTCGGCCCTCAATCCAGCGGA
CCTTCCTTCCCGCGGCCTGCTGCCGGCTCTGCGGCCTCTTCCGCGTCTTCGCCTTCGCCCTCAGACGAGT
CGGATCTCCCTTTGGGCCGCCTCCCCGCATCGATACCGTCGACCCGGGCGGCCGCTTCGAGCAGACATGA
TAAGATACATTGATGAGTTTGGACAAACCACAACTAGAATGCAGTGAAAAAAATGCTTTATTTGTGAAAT
TTGTGATGCTATTGCTTTATTTGTAACCATTATAAGCTGCAATAAACAAGTTAACAACAACAATTGCATT
CATTTTATGTTTCAGGTTCAGGGGGAGATGTGGGAGGTTTTTTAAAGCAAGTAAAACCTCTACAAATGTG
GTAAAATCGATAAGGATCTTCCTAGAGCATGGCTACGTAGATAAGTAGCATGGCGGGTTAATCATTAACT
ACAAGGAACCCCTAGTGATGGAGTTGGCCACTCCCTCTCTGCGCGCTCGCTCGCTCACTGAGGCCGGGCG
ACCAAAGGTCGCCCGACGCCCGGGCTTTGCCCGGGCGGCCTCAGTGAGCGAGCGAGCGCGCAGCTGCATT
AATGAATCGGCCAACGCGCGGGGAGAGGCGGTTTGCGTATTGGGCGCTCTTCCGCTTCCTCGCTCACTGA
CTCGCTGCGCTCGGTCGTTCGGCTGCGGCGAGCGGTATCAGCTCACTCAAAGGCGGTAATACGGTTATCC
ACAGAATCAGGGGATAACGCAGGAAAGAACATGTGAGCAAAAGGCCAGCAAAAGGCCAGGAACCGTAAAA
AGGCCGCGTTGCTGGCGTTTTTCCATAGGCTCCGCCCCCCTGACGAGCATCACAAAAATCGACGCTCAAG
TCAGAGGTGGCGAAACCCGACAGGACTATAAAGATACCAGGCGTTTCCCCCTGGAAGCTCCCTCGTGCGC
TCTCCTGTTCCGACCCTGCCGCTTACCGGATACCTGTCCGCCTTTCTCCCTTCGGGAAGCGTGGCGCTTT
CTCATAGCTCACGCTGTAGGTATCTCAGTTCGGTGTAGGTCGTTCGCTCCAAGCTGGGCTGTGTGCACGA
ACCCCCCGTTCAGCCCGACCGCTGCGCCTTATCCGGTAACTATCGTCTTGAGTCCAACCCGGTAAGACAC
GACTTATCGCCACTGGCAGCAGCCACTGGTAACAGGATTAGCAGAGCGAGGTATGTAGGCGGTGCTACAG
AGTTCTTGAAGTGGTGGCCTAACTACGGCTACACTAGAAGAACAGTATTTGGTATCTGCGCTCTGCTGAA
GCCAGTTACCTTCGGAAAAAGAGTTGGTAGCTCTTGATCCGGCAAACAAACCACCGCTGGTAGCGGTGGT
TTTTTTGTTTGCAAGCAGCAGATTACGCGCAGAAAAAAAGGATCTCAAGAAGATCCTTTGATCTTTTCTA
CGGGGTCTGACGCTCAGTGGAACGAAAACTCACGTTAAGGGATTTTGGTCATGAGATTATCAAAAAGGAT
CTTCACCTAGATCCTTTTAAATTAAAAATGAAGTTTTAAATCAATCTAAAGTATATATGAGTAAACTTGG
TCTGACAGTTACCAATGCTTAATCAGTGAGGCACCTATCTCAGCGATCTGTCTATTTCGTTCATCCATAG
TTGCCTGACTCCCCGTCGTGTAGATAACTACGATACGGGAGGGCTTACCATCTGGCCCCAGTGCTGCAAT
GATACCGCGAGACCCACGCTCACCGGCTCCAGATTTATCAGCAATAAACCAGCCAGCCGGAAGGGCCGAG
CGCAGAAGTGGTCCTGCAACTTTATCCGCCTCCATCCAGTCTATTAATTGTTGCCGGGAAGCTAGAGTAA
GTAGTTCGCCAGTTAATAGTTTGCGCAACGTTGTTGCCATTGCTACAGGCATCGTGGTGTCACGCTCGTC
GTTTGGTATGGCTTCATTCAGCTCCGGTTCCCAACGATCAAGGCGAGTTACATGATCCCCCATGTTGTGC
AAAAAAGCGGTTAGCTCCTTCGGTCCTCCGATCGTTGTCAGAAGTAAGTTGGCCGCAGTGTTATCACTCA
TGGTTATGGCAGCACTGCATAATTCTCTTACTGTCATGCCATCCGTAAGATGCTTTTCTGTGACTGGTGA
GTACTCAACCAAGTCATTCTGAGAATAGTGTATGCGGCGACCGAGTTGCTCTTGCCCGGCGTCAATACGG
GATAATACCGCGCCACATAGCAGAACTTTAAAAGTGCTCATCATTGGAAAACGTTCTTCGGGGCGAAAAC
TCTCAAGGATCTTACCGCTGTTGAGATCCAGTTCGATGTAACCCACTCGTGCACCCAACTGATCTTCAGC
ATCTTTTACTTTCACCAGCGTTTCTGGGTGAGCAAAAACAGGAAGGCAAAATGCCGCAAAAAAGGGAATA
AGGGCGACACGGAAATGTTGAATACTCATACTCTTCCTTTTTCAATATTATTGAAGCATTTATCAGGGTT
ATTGTCTCATGAGCGGATACATATTTGAATGTATTTAGAAAAATAAACAAATAGGGGTTCCGCGCACATT
TCCCCGAAAAGTGCCACCTAAATTGTAAGCGTTAATATTTTGTTAAAATTCGCGTTAAATTTTTGTTAAA
TCAGCTCATTTTTTAACCAATAGGCCGAAATCGGCAAAATCCCTTATAAATCAAAAGAATAGACCGAGAT
AGGGT
[37 nt withheld, positions 5116-5152]
AAAGAACGTGGACTCCAACGTCAAAGG
[49 nt withheld, positions 5180-5228]
T
[91 nt withheld, positions 5230-5320]
G
[124 nt withheld, positions 5322-5445]
CCCATTCGCCATTCAGGCTGCGCAACTGTTGGGAAGGGCGATCGGTGCGGGCCTCTTCGCTATTACGCCA
GCTGCGCGCTCGCTCGCTCACTGAGGCCGCCCGGGCAAAGCCCGGGCGTCGGGCGACCTTTGGTCGCCCG
GCCTCAGTGAGCGAGCGAGCGCGCAGAGAGGGAGTGGCCAACTCCATCACTAGGGGTTCCTTGTAGTTAA
TGATTAACCCGCCATGCTACT
Features (pLannotate 1.2.2; 18 found; start..end, strand, type, name):
     31..279     +  enhancer       CMV enhancer (fragment): human cytomegalovirus immediate early enhancer
    281..558     +  promoter       chicken β-actin promoter: No description available
    559..694     +  intron         hybrid intron (fragment): hybrid between chicken β-actin (CBA) and minute virus of mice (MMV) introns (Gray et al., 2011)
    783..913     +  intron         chimeric intron (fragment): chimera between introns from chicken β-actin and rabbit β-globin
    911..973     +  CDS            HBB (fragment): HBB_LEPEU - Experimental evidence at protein level: Swiss-Prot protein existence level 1. Involved in oxygen transport from the lung to the various peripheral tissues. From Lepus europaeus (European hare).
    985..1932    +  CDS            mRhubarb719: mRhubarb719 is a basic (constitutively fluorescent) near ir fluorescent protein published in 2019, derived from Rhodopseudomonas palustris. It requires the cofactor biliverdin for fluorescence.
   1936..1960    +  misc_feature   MCS (fragment): pBluescript multiple cloning site
   1960..2548    +  misc_feature   WPRE: woodchuck hepatitis virus posttranscriptional regulatory element
   2591..2712    -  polyA_signal   SV40 poly(A) signal: SV40 polyadenylation signal
   2735..2803    -  CDS            large T antigen (fragment): large T antigen from SV40 (simian virus 40)
   2874..3007    +  repeat_region  AAV2 ITR: inverted terminal repeat of adeno-associated virus serotype 2 inverted
   3001..3057    -  CDS            lacI (fragment): lac repressor; lacI; The lac repressor binds to the lac operator to inhibit transcription in E. coli. This inhibition can be relieved by adding lactose or isopropyl-β-D-thiogalactopyranoside (IPTG).
   3240..3828    -  rep_origin     ori: high-copy-number ColE1/pMB1/pBR322/pUC origin of replication
   3999..4859    -  CDS            AmpR: β-lactamase; bla; confers resistance to ampicillin, carbenicillin, and related antibiotics
   4860..4964    -  promoter       AmpR promoter: bla
   5017..5445    -  rep_origin     f1 ori (sequence partly withheld): f1 bacteriophage origin of replication; arrow indicates direction of (+) strand synthesis
   5450..5519    -  CDS            lacZα (fragment): LacZα fragment of β-galactosidase; lacZ fragment
   5514..5646    -  repeat_region  AAV2 ITR (fragment): inverted terminal repeat of adeno-associated virus serotype 2 inverted
