[The description below was written by a language model from this plasmid's Addgene catalogue record and pLannotate feature annotations shown in this document.]
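Description:
pAAV-CAG-mRhubarb719 is an adeno-associated virus transfer plasmid built on the pAAV-CAG-WPRE backbone for expressing the near-infrared fluorescent protein mRhubarb719 in mammalian cells. It is maintained in E. coli through a high-copy ColE1/pUC-type origin and selected with ampicillin via the β-lactamase gene and its native promoter. An f1 phage origin is also present in the backbone. The short lacI, lacZα, rabbit/hare β-globin and SV40 large T antigen matches in the annotation are small fragments, most likely remnants of cloning history or of the intron and polyadenylation regions rather than functional genes.

The expression cassette sits between two AAV2 inverted terminal repeats, which are the cis elements needed for replication and packaging of the intervening DNA into AAV particles when rep, cap and helper functions are supplied in trans. Transcription is driven by the CAG promoter, annotated here as a CMV immediate-early enhancer fragment, the chicken β-actin promoter and chimeric β-actin/β-globin intron sequence, which gives strong, broadly active expression. The mRhubarb719 coding sequence follows, then a WPRE to enhance transcript stability and expression, and an SV40 polyadenylation signal. No tags, fusion partners or recombinase sites are annotated, so expression should be constitutive. mRhubarb719 is a bacterial phytochrome-derived protein from Rhodopseudomonas palustris that needs biliverdin as a chromophore. The catalogue lists the insert species as mouse, which does not match this origin.

The plasmid can be used for direct transfection or for AAV production. It was deposited with a study quantitatively comparing near-infrared fluorescent proteins.
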