Addgene plasmid #197211: pAAV-CAG-mRhubarb719
Purpose: Expresses the protein of mRhubarb719 in mammalian cells
Depositing lab: Kiryl Piatkevich. Depositing organization: Westlake University. Publication: Quantitative assessment of near-infrared fluorescent proteins. Zhang H, Papadaki S, Sun X, Wang X, Drobizhev M, Yao L, Rehbock M, Koster RW, Wu L, Namikawa K, Piatkevich KD. Nat Methods. 2023 Sep 4. doi: 10.1038/s41592-023-01975-z. PubMed 37666982.
Backbone
  Vector backbone: pAAV-CAG-WPRE
  Vector type: AAV
Growth in bacteria
  Bacterial resistance: Ampicillin, 100 μg/mL
  Growth temperature: 37°C
  Growth strain: NEB Stable
  Copy number: High Copy
Gene/Insert
  Gene/Insert name: mRhubarb719
  Species: M. musculus (mouse)
  Cloning method: Gibson Cloning
Terms and licenses: Academic/Nonprofit Terms; Industry Terms: Not Available to Industry
Depositor comments: Please visit https://www.researchsquare.com/article/rs-797586/v1 for preprint.
How to cite: pAAV-CAG-mRhubarb719 was a gift from Kiryl Piatkevich (Addgene plasmid # 197211 ; http://n2t.net/addgene:197211 ; RRID:Addgene_197211)
